>Addgene plasmid #158164 | p663-UBC-TurboID-V5-GSK3B_IDG-K | addgene full sequence | sequence record 314582 | Addgene NGS Result
GCAGGGATATTCACCATTATCGTTTCAGACCCACCTCCCAACCCCGAGGGGACCCGACAGGCCCGAAGGA
ATAGAAGAAGAAGGTGGAGAGAGAGACAGAGACAGATCCATTCGATTAGTGAACGGATCTCGACGGTATC
GGTTAACTTTTAAAAGAAAAGGGGGGATTGGGGGGTACAGTGCAGGGGAAAGAATAGTAGACATAATAGC
AACAGACATACAAACTAAAGAATTACAAAAACAAATTACAAAATTCAAAATTTTATCGTCCAGTGTGGTG
GAATTCTGCAGATATCACAACTTTGTATAGAAAAGTTGGCCTCCGCGCCGGGTTTTGGCGCCTCCCGCGG
GCGCCCCCCTCCTCACGGCGAGCGCTGCCACGTCAGACGAAGGGCGCAGCGAGCGTCCTGATCCTTCCGC
CCGGACGCTCAGGACAGCGGCCCGCTGCTCATAAGACTCGGCCTTAGAACCCCAGTATCAGCAGAAGGAC
ATTTTAGGACGGGACTTGGGTGACTCTAGGGCACTGGTTTTCTTTCCAGAGAGCGGAACAGGCGAGGAAA
AGTAGTCCCTTCTCGGCGATTCTGCGGAGGGATCTCCGTGGGGCGGTGAACGCCGATGATTATATAAGGA
CGCGCCGGGTGTGGCACAGCTAGTTCCGTCGCAGCCGGGATTTGGGTCGCGGTTCTTGTTTGTGGATCGC
TGTGATCGTCACTTGGTGAGTAGCGGGCTGCTGGGCTGGCCGGGGCTTTCGTGGCCGCCGGGCCGCTCGG
TGGGACGGAAGCGTGTGGAGAGACCGCCAAGGGCTGTAGTCTGGGTCCGCGAGCAAGGTTGCCCTGAACT
GGGGGTTGGGGGGAGCGCAGCAAAATGGCGGCTGTTCCCGAGTCTTGAATGGAAGACGCTTGTGAGGCGG
GCTGTGAGGTCGTTGAAACAAGGTGGGGGGCATGGTGGGCGGCAAGAACCCAAGGTCTTGAGGCCTTCGC
TAATGCGGGAAAGCTCTTATTCGGGTGAGATGGGCTGGGGCACCATCTGGGGACCCTGACGTGAAGTTTG
TCACTGACTGGAGAACTCGGTTTGTCGTCTGTTGCGGGGGCGGCAGTTATGGCGGTGCCGTTGGGCAGTG
CACCCGTACCTTTGGGAGCGCGCGCCCTCGTCGTGTCGTGACGTCACCCGTTCTGTTGGCTTATAATGCA
GGGTGGGGCCACCTGCCGGTAGGTGTGCGGTAGGCTTTTCTCCGTCGCAGGACGCAGGGTTCGGGCCTAG
GGTAGGCTCTCCTGAATCGACAGGCGCCGGACCTCTGGTGAGGGGAGGGATAAGTGAGGCGTCAGTTTCT
TTGGTCGGTTTTATGTACCTATCTTCTTAAGTAGCTGAAGCTCCGGTTTTGAACTATGCGCTCGGGGTTG
GCGAGTGTGTTTTGTGAAGTTTTTTAGGCACCTTTTGAAATGTAATCATTTGGGTCAATATGTAATTTTC
AGTGTTAGACTAGTAAATTGTCCGCTAAATTCTGGCCGTTTTTGGCTTTTTTGTTAGACGGCCAACTTTT
GTATACAAAGTGGGCCACCATGGGAAAAGACAATACTGTGCCTCTGAAGCTGATCGCTCTCCTGGCTAAT
GGCGAGTTCCATAGTGGCGAACAGCTGGGAGAAACCCTGGGCATGTCCAGGGCCGCTATCAACAAGCACA
TTCAGACTCTGCGCGACTGGGGCGTGGACGTGTTCACCGTGCCCGGAAAGGGCTACTCTCTGCCCGAGCC
TATCCCGCTGCTGAACGCTAAACAGATTCTGGGACAGCTGGACGGCGGGAGCGTGGCAGTCCTGCCTGTG
GTCGACTCCACCAATCAGTACCTGCTGGATCGAATCGGCGAGCTGAAGAGTGGGGATGCTTGCATTGCAG
AATATCAGCAGGCAGGGAGAGGAAGCAGAGGGAGGAAATGGTTCTCTCCTTTTGGAGCTAACCTGTACCT
GAGTATGTTTTGGCGCCTGAAGCGGGGACCAGCAGCAATCGGCCTGGGCCCGGTCATCGGAATTGTCATG
GCAGAAGCGCTGCGAAAGCTGGGAGCAGACAAGGTGCGAGTCAAATGGCCCAATGACCTGTATCTGCAGG
ATAGAAAGCTGGCAGGCATCCTGGTGGAGCTGGCCGGAATAACAGGCGATGCTGCACAGATCGTCATTGG
CGCCGGGATTAACGTGGCTATGAGGCGCGTGGAGGAAAGCGTGGTCAATCAGGGCTGGATCACACTGCAG
GAAGCAGGGATTAACCTGGACAGGAATACTCTGGCCGCTACGCTGATCCGAGAGCTGCGGGCAGCCCTGG
AACTGTTCGAGCAGGAAGGCCTGGCTCCATATCTGCCACGGTGGGAGAAGCTGGATAACTTCATCAATAG
ACCCGTGAAGCTGATCATTGGGGACAAAGAGATTTTCGGGATTAGCCGGGGGATTGATAAACAGGGAGCC
CTGCTGCTGGAACAGGACGGAGTTATCAAACCCTGGATGGGCGGAGAAATCAGTCTGCGGTCTGCCGAAA
AGGCTAGCGGCAAGCCCATCCCCAACCCCCTGCTGGGCCTGGACAGCACCACAACTTTGTACAAAAAAGT
TGGCGCCACCATGTCAGGGCGGCCCAGAACCACCTCCTTTGCGGAGAGCTGCAAGCCGGTGCAGCAGCCT
TCAGCTTTTGGCAGCATGAAAGTTAGCAGAGACAAGGACGGCAGCAAGGTGACAACAGTGGTGGCAACTC
CTGGGCAGGGTCCAGACAGGCCACAAGAAGTCAGCTATACAGACACTAAAGTGATTGGAAATGGATCATT
TGGTGTGGTATATCAAGCCAAACTTTGTGATTCAGGAGAACTGGTCGCCATCAAGAAAGTATTGCAGGAC
AAGAGATTTAAGAATCGAGAGCTCCAGATCATGAGAAAGCTAGATCACTGTAACATAGTCCGATTGCGTT
ATTTCTTCTACTCCAGTGGTGAGAAGAAAGATGAGGTCTATCTTAATCTGGTGCTGGACTATGTTCCGGA
AACAGTATACAGAGTTGCCAGACACTATAGTCGAGCCAAACAGACGCTCCCTGTGATTTATGTCAAGTTG
TATATGTATCAGCTGTTCCGAAGTTTAGCCTATATCCATTCCTTTGGAATCTGCCATCGGGATATTAAAC
CGCAGAACCTCTTGTTGGATCCTGATACTGCTGTATTAAAACTCTGTGACTTTGGAAGTGCAAAGCAGCT
GGTCCGAGGAGAACCCAATGTTTCGTATATCTGTTCTCGGTACTATAGGGCACCAGAGTTGATCTTTGGA
GCCACTGATTATACCTCTAGTATAGATGTATGGTCTGCTGGCTGTGTGTTGGCTGAGCTGTTACTAGGAC
AACCAATATTTCCAGGGGATAGTGGTGTGGATCAGTTGGTAGAAATAATCAAGGTCCTGGGAACTCCAAC
AAGGGAGCAAATCAGAGAAATGAACCCAAACTACACAGAATTTAAATTCCCTCAAATTAAGGCACATCCT
TGGACTAAGGATTCGTCAGGAACAGGACATTTCACCTCAGGAGTGCGGGTCTTCCGACCCCGAACTCCAC
CGGAGGCAATTGCACTGTGTAGCCGTCTGCTGGAGTATACACCAACTGCCCGACTAACACCACTGGAAGC
TTGTGCACATTCATTTTTTGATGAATTACGGGACCCAAATGTCAAACTACCAAATGGGCGAGACACACCT
GCACTCTTCAACTTCACCACTCAAGAACTGTCAAGTAATCCACCTCTGGCTACCATCCTTATTCCTCCTC
ATGCTCGGATTCAAGCAGCTGCTTCAACCCCCACAAATGCCACAGCAGCGTCAGATGCTAATACTGGAGA
CCGTGGACAGACCAATAATGCTGCTTCTGCATCAGCTTCCAACTCCACCTGACCAACTTTCTTGTACAAA
GTTGTGATATCCAGCACAGTGGCGGCCGCTCGACAATCAACCTCTGGATTACAAAATTTGTGAAAGATTG
ACTGGTATTCTTAACTATGTTGCTCCTTTTACGCTATGTGGATACGCTGCTTTAATGCCTTTGTATCATG
CTATTGCTTCCCGTATGGCTTTCATTTTCTCCTCCTTGTATAAATCCTGGTTGCTGTCTCTTTATGAGGA
GTTGTGGCCCGTTGTCAGGCAACGTGGCGTGGTGTGCACTGTGTTTGCTGACGCAACCCCCACTGGTTGG
GGCATTGCCACCACCTGTCAGCTCCTTTCCGGGACTTTCGCTTTCCCCCTCCCTATTGCCACGGCGGAAC
TCATCGCCGCCTGCCTTGCCCGCTGCTGGACAGGGGCTCGGCTGTTGGGCACTGACAATTCCGTGGTGTT
GTCGGGGAAGCTGACGTCCTTTCCATGGCTGCTCGCCTGTGTTGCCACCTGGATTCTGCGCGGGACGTCC
TTCTGCTACGTCCCTTCGGCCCTCAATCCAGCGGACCTTCCTTCCCGCGGCCTGCTGCCGGCTCTGCGGC
CTCTTCCGCGTCTTCGCCTTCGCCCTCAGACGAGTCGGATCTCCCTTTGGGCCGCCTCCCCGCCTGGAAT
TCTACCGGGTAGGGGAGGCGCTTTTCCCAAGGCAGTCTGGAGCATGCGCTTTAGCAGCCCCGCTGGGCAC
TTGGCGCTACACAAGTGGCCTCTGGCCTCGCACACATTCCACATCCACCGGTAGGCGCCAACCGGCTCCG
TTCTTTGGTGGCCCCTTCGCGCCACCTTCTACTCCTCCCCTAGTCAGGAAGTTCCCCCCCGCCCCGCAGC
TCGCGTCGTGCAGGACGTGACAAATGGAAGTAGCACGTCTCACTAGTCTCGTGCAGATGGACAGCACCGC
TGAGCAATGGAAGCGGGTAGGCCTTTGGGGCAGCGGCCAATAGCAGCTTTGCTCCTTCGCTTTCTGGGCT
CAGAGGCTGGGAAGGGGTGGGTCCGGGGGCGGGCTCAGGGGCGGGCTCAGGGGCGGGGCGGGCGCCCGAA
GGTCCTCCGGAGGCCCGGCATTCTGCACGCTTCAAAAGCGCACGTCTGCCGCGCTGTTCTCCTCTTCCTC
ATCTCCGGGCCTTTCGACCTGCAGCCCAAGCTTACCATGACCGAGTACAAGCCCACGGTGCGCCTCGCCA
CCCGCGACGACGTCCCCAGGGCCGTACGCACCCTCGCCGCCGCGTTCGCCGACTACCCCGCCACGCGCCA
CACCGTCGATCCGGACCGCCACATCGAGCGGGTCACCGAGCTGCAAGAACTCTTCCTCACGCGCGTCGGG
CTCGACATCGGCAAGGTGTGGGTCGCGGACGACGGCGCCGCGGTGGCGGTCTGGACCACGCCGGAGAGCG
TCGAAGCGGGGGCGGTGTTCGCCGAGATCGGCCCGCGCATGGCCGAGTTGAGCGGTTCCCGGCTGGCCGC
GCAGCAACAGATGGAAGGCCTCCTGGCGCCGCACCGGCCCAAGGAGCCCGCGTGGTTCCTGGCCACCGTC
GGCGTCTCGCCCGACCACCAGGGCAAGGGTCTGGGCAGCGCCGTCGTGCTCCCCGGAGTGGAGGCGGCCG
AGCGCGCCGGGGTGCCCGCCTTCCTGGAGACCTCCGCGCCCCGCAACCTCCCCTTCTACGAGCGGCTCGG
CTTCACCGTCACCGCCGACGTCGAGGTGCCCGAAGGACCGCGCACCTGGTGCATGACCCGCAAGCCCGGT
GCCTGACGCCCGCCCCACGACCCGCAGCGCCCGACCGAAAGGAGCGCACGACCCCATGCATCTCGAGGGC
CCGGTACCTTTAAGACCAATGACTTACAAGGCAGCTGTAGATCTTAGCCACTTTTTAAAAGAAAAGGGGG
GACTGGAAGGGCTAGCTCACTCCCAACGAAGACAAGATCTGCTTTTTGCTTGTACTGGGTCTCTCTGGTT
AGACCAGATCTGAGCCTGGGAGCTCTCTGGCTAACTAGGGAACCCACTGCTTAAGCCTCAATAAAGCTTG
CCTTGAGTGCTTCAAGTAGTGTGTGCCCGTCTGTTGTGTGACTCTGGTAACTAGAGATCCCTCAGACCCT
TTTAGTCAGTGTGGAAAATCTCTAGCAGTAGTAGTTCATGTCATCTTATTATTCAGTATTTATAACTTGC
AAAGAAATGAATATCAGAGAGTGAGAGGAACTTGTTTATTGCAGCTTATAATGGTTACAAATAAAGCAAT
AGCATCACAAATTTCACAAATAAAGCATTTTTTTCACTGCATTCTAGTTGTGGTTTGTCCAAACTCATCA
ATGTATCTTATCATGTCTGGCTCTAGCTATCCCGCCCCTAACTCCGCCCATCCCGCCCCTAACTCCGCCC
AGTTCCGCCCATTCTCCGCCCCATGGCTGACTAATTTTTTTTATTTATGCAGAGGCCGAGGCCGCCTCGG
CCTCTGAGCTATTCCAGAAGTAGTGAGGAGGCTTTTTTGGAGGCCTAGGGACGTACCCAATTCGCCCTAT
AGTGAGTCGTATTACGCGCGCTCACTGGCCGTCGTTTTACAACGTCGTGACTGGGAAAACCCTGGCGTTA
CCCAACTTAATCGCCTTGCAGCACATCCCCCTTTCGCCAGCTGGCGTAATAGCGAAGAGGCCCGCACCGA
TCGCCCTTCCCAACAGTTGCGCAGCCTGAATGGCGAATGGG
[124 nt withheld, positions 6622-6745]
C
[91 nt withheld, positions 6747-6837]
A
[49 nt withheld, positions 6839-6887]
CCTTTGACGTTGGAGTCCACGTTCTTT
[37 nt withheld, positions 6915-6951]
ACCCTATCTCGGTCTATTCTTTTGATTTATAAGGGATTTTGCCGATTTCGGCCTATTGGTTAAAAAATGA
GCTGATTTAACAAAAATTTAACGCGAATTTTAACAAAATATTAACGCTTACAATTTAGGTGGCACTTTTC
GGGGAAATGTGCGCGGAACCCCTATTTGTTTATTTTTCTAAATACATTCAAATATGTATCCGCTCATGAG
ACAATAACCCTGATAAATGCTTCAATAATATTGAAAAAGGAAGAGTATGAGTATTCAACATTTCCGTGTC
GCCCTTATTCCCTTTTTTGCGGCATTTTGCCTTCCTGTTTTTGCTCACCCAGAAACGCTGGTGAAAGTAA
AAGATGCTGAAGATCAGTTGGGTGCACGAGTGGGTTACATCGAACTGGATCTCAACAGCGGTAAGATCCT
TGAGAGTTTTCGCCCCGAAGAACGTTTTCCAATGATGAGCACTTTTAAAGTTCTGCTATGTGGCGCGGTA
TTATCCCGTATTGACGCCGGGCAAGAGCAACTCGGTCGCCGCATACACTATTCTCAGAATGACTTGGTTG
AGTACTCACCAGTCACAGAAAAGCATCTTACGGATGGCATGACAGTAAGAGAATTATGCAGTGCTGCCAT
AACCATGAGTGATAACACTGCGGCCAACTTACTTCTGACAACGATCGGAGGACCGAAGGAGCTAACCGCT
TTTTTGCACAACATGGGGGATCATGTAACTCGCCTTGATCGTTGGGAACCGGAGCTGAATGAAGCCATAC
CAAACGACGAGCGTGACACCACGATGCCTGTAGCAATGGCAACAACGTTGCGCAAACTATTAACTGGCGA
ACTACTTACTCTAGCTTCCCGGCAACAATTAATAGACTGGATGGAGGCGGATAAAGTTGCAGGACCACTT
CTGCGCTCGGCCCTTCCGGCTGGCTGGTTTATTGCTGATAAATCTGGAGCCGGTGAGCGTGGGTCTCGCG
GTATCATTGCAGCACTGGGGCCAGATGGTAAGCCCTCCCGTATCGTAGTTATCTACACGACGGGGAGTCA
GGCAACTATGGATGAACGAAATAGACAGATCGCTGAGATAGGTGCCTCACTGATTAAGCATTGGTAACTG
TCAGACCAAGTTTACTCATATATACTTTAGATTGATTTAAAACTTCATTTTTAATTTAAAAGGATCTAGG
TGAAGATCCTTTTTGATAATCTCATGACCAAAATCCCTTAACGTGAGTTTTCGTTCCACTGAGCGTCAGA
CCCCGTAGAAAAGATCAAAGGATCTTCTTGAGATCCTTTTTTTCTGCGCGTAATCTGCTGCTTGCAAACA
AAAAAACCACCGCTACCAGCGGTGGTTTGTTTGCCGGATCAAGAGCTACCAACTCTTTTTCCGAAGGTAA
CTGGCTTCAGCAGAGCGCAGATACCAAATACTGTTCTTCTAGTGTAGCCGTAGTTAGGCCACCACTTCAA
GAACTCTGTAGCACCGCCTACATACCTCGCTCTGCTAATCCTGTTACCAGTGGCTGCTGCCAGTGGCGAT
AAGTCGTGTCTTACCGGGTTGGACTCAAGACGATAGTTACCGGATAAGGCGCAGCGGTCGGGCTGAACGG
GGGGTTCGTGCACACAGCCCAGCTTGGAGCGAACGACCTACACCGAACTGAGATACCTACAGCGTGAGCT
ATGAGAAAGCGCCACGCTTCCCGAAGGGAGAAAGGCGGACAGGTATCCGGTAAGCGGCAGGGTCGGAACA
GGAGAGCGCACGAGGGAGCTTCCAGGGGGAAACGCCTGGTATCTTTATAGTCCTGTCGGGTTTCGCCACC
TCTGACTTGAGCGTCGATTTTTGTGATGCTCGTCAGGGGGGCGGAGCCTATGGAAAAACGCCAGCAACGC
GGCCTTTTTACGGTTCCTGGCCTTTTGCTGGCCTTTTGCTCACATGTTCTTTCCTGCGTTATCCCCTGAT
TCTGTGGATAACCGTATTACCGCCTTTGAGTGAGCTGATACCGCTCGCCGCAGCCGAACGACCGAGCGCA
GCGAGTCAGTGAGCGAGGAAGCGGAAGAGCGCCCAATACGCAAACCGCCTCTCCCCGCGCGTTGGCCGAT
TCATTAATGCAGCTGGCACGACAGGTTTCCCGACTGGAAAGCGGGCAGTGAGCGCAACGCAATTAATGTG
AGTTAGCTCACTCATTAGGCACCCCAGGCTTTACACTTTATGCTTCCGGCTCGTATGTTGTGTGGAATTG
TGAGCGGATAACAATTTCACACAGGAAACAGCTATGACCATGATTACGCCAAGCGCGCAATTAACCCTCA
CTAAAGGGAACAAAAGCTGGAGCTGCAAGCTTAATGTAGTCTTATGCAATACTCTTGTAGTCTTGCAACA
TGGTAACGATGAGTTAGCAACATGCCTTACAAGGAGAGAAAAAGCACCGTGCATGCCGATTGGTGGAAGT
AAGGTGGTACGATCGTGCCTTATTAGGAAGGCAACAGACGGGTCTGACATGGATTGGACGAACCACTGAA
TTGCCGCATTGCAGAGATATTGTATTTAAGTGCCTAGCTCGATACATAAACGGGTCTCTCTGGTTAGACC
AGATCTGAGCCTGGGAGCTCTCTGGCTAACTAGGGAACCCACTGCTTAAGCCTCAATAAAGCTTGCCTTG
AGTGCTTCAAGTAGTGTGTGCCCGTCTGTTGTGTGACTCTGGTAACTAGAGATCCCTCAGACCCTTTTAG
TCAGTGTGGAAAATCTCTAGCAGTGGCGCCCGAACAGGGACTTGAAAGCGAAAGGGAAACCAGAGGAGCT
CTCTCGACGCAGGACTCGGCTTGCTGAAGCGCGCACGGCAAGAGGCGAGGGGCGGCGACTGGTGAGTACG
CCAAAAATTTTGACTAGCGGAGGCTAGAAGGAGAGAGATGGGTGCGAGAGCGTCAGTATTAAGCGGGGGA
GAATTAGATCGCGATGGGAAAAAATTCGGTTAAGGCCAGGGGGAAAGAAAAAATATAAATTAAAACATAT
AGTATGGGCAAGCAGGGAGCTAGAACGATTCGCAGTTAATCCTGGCCTGTTAGAAACATCAGAAGGCTGT
AGACAAATACTGGGACAGCTACAACCATCCCTTCAGACAGGATCAGAAGAACTTAGATCATTATATAATA
CAGTAGCAACCCTCTATTGTGTGCATCAAAGGATAGAGATAAAAGACACCAAGGAAGCTTTAGACAAGAT
AGAGGAAGAGCAAAACAAAAGTAAGACCACCGCACAGCAAGCGGCCGCTGATCTTCAGACCTGGAGGAGG
AGATATGAGGGACAATTGGAGAAGTGAATTATATAAATATAAAGTAGTAAAAATTGAACCATTAGGAGTA
GCACCCACCAAGGCAAAGAGAAGAGTGGTGCAGAGAGAAAAAAGAGCAGTGGGAATAGGAGCTTTGTTCC
TTGGGTTCTTGGGAGCAGCAGGAAGCACTATGGGCGCAGCGTCAATGACGCTGACGGTACAGGCCAGACA
ATTATTGTCTGGTATAGTGCAGCAGCAGAACAATTTGCTGAGGGCTATTGAGGCGCAACAGCATCTGTTG
CAACTCACAGTCTGGGGCATCAAGCAGCTCCAGGCAAGAATCCTGGCTGTGGAAAGATACCTAAAGGATC
AACAGCTCCTGGGGATTTGGGGTTGCTCTGGAAAACTCATTTGCACCACTGCTGTGCCTTGGAATGCTAG
TTGGAGTAATAAATCTCTGGAACAGATTTGGAATCACACGACCTGGATGGAGTGGGACAGAGAAATTAAC
AATTACACAAGCTTAATACACTCCTTAATTGAAGAATCGCAAAACCAGCAAGAAAAGAATGAACAAGAAT
TATTGGAATTAGATAAATGGGCAAGTTTGTGGAATTGGTTTAACATAACAAATTGGCTGTGGTATATAAA
ATTATTCATAATGATAGTAGGAGGCTTGGTAGGTTTAAGAATAGTTTTTGCTGTACTTTCTATAGTGAAT
AGAGTTAG
Features (pLannotate 1.2.2; 32 found; start..end, strand, type, name):
     29..129     +  CDS            Rev (fragment): human immunodeficiency virus 1 (HIV-1) Rev protein; rev; enhances nuclear export of unspliced and incompletely spliced viral mRNAs
    148..264     +  misc_feature   cPPT/CTS: central polypurine tract and central termination sequence of HIV-1
    298..318     +  protein_bind   attB4: mutant version of attB; core recombination site for the Gateway® BP reaction BP Clonase™
    318..1529    +  promoter       UbC promoter: human ubiquitin C promoter
   1533..1551    -  protein_bind   attB5 (fragment): mutant version of attB; core recombination site for the Gateway® BP reaction BP Clonase™
   1566..2522    +  CDS            TurboID: mutant of the E. coli biotin ligase BioID engineered for improved catalytic efficiency (Branon et al., 2018)
   2572..2589    +  protein_bind   attL1 (fragment): mutant version of attL; recombination site for the Gateway® LR reaction LR Clonase™
   2601..3899    +  CDS            GSK3B: GSK3B_HUMAN - Experimental evidence at protein level: Swiss-Prot protein existence level 1. Constitutively active protein kinase that acts as a negative regulator in the hormonal control of glucose homeostasis, Wnt signaling and regulation of transcription factors and microtubules, by phosphorylating and inactivating glycogen synthase (GYS1 or GYS2), EIF2B, CTNNB1/beta-catenin, APC, AXIN1, DPYSL2/CRMP2, JUN, NFATC1/NFATC, MAPT/TAU and MACF1. Requires primed phosphorylation of the majority of its substrates. In skeletal muscle, contributes to insulin regulation of glycogen synthesis by phosphor
   3907..3924    -  protein_bind   attL2 (fragment): mutant version of attL; recombination site for the Gateway® LR reaction LR Clonase™
   3955..4543    +  misc_feature   WPRE: woodchuck hepatitis virus posttranscriptional regulatory element
   4557..5056    +  promoter       PGK promoter: mouse phosphoglycerate kinase 1 promoter
   5077..5676    +  CDS            PuroR: puromycin N-acetyltransferase; pac from Streptomyces alboniger; confers resistance to puromycin
   5744..5881    +  CDS            nef (fragment): NEF_HV1LA - Experimental evidence at protein level: Swiss-Prot protein existence level 1. Extracellular Nef protein targets CD4(+) T-lymphocytes for apoptosis by interacting with CXCR4 surface receptors. From Human immunodeficiency virus type 1 group M subtype B (isolate Lai) (HIV-1).
   5867..6047    +  LTR            5' LTR (truncated): truncated 5' long terminal repeat (LTR) from HIV-1
   6119..6240    +  polyA_signal   SV40 poly(A) signal: SV40 polyadenylation signal
   6280..6415    +  rep_origin     SV40 ori: SV40 origin of replication
   6436..6454    -  promoter       T7 promoter: promoter for bacteriophage T7 RNA polymerase
   6462..6617    +  CDS            lacZα (fragment): LacZα fragment of β-galactosidase; lacZ fragment
   6622..7050    +  rep_origin     f1 ori (sequence partly withheld): f1 bacteriophage origin of replication; arrow indicates direction of (+) strand synthesis
   7103..7207    +  promoter       AmpR promoter: bla
   7208..8068    +  CDS            AmpR: β-lactamase; bla; confers resistance to ampicillin, carbenicillin, and related antibiotics
   8239..8827    +  rep_origin     ori: high-copy-number ColE1/pMB1/pBR322/pUC origin of replication
   9010..9102    +  CDS            lacI (fragment): lac repressor; lacI; The lac repressor binds to the lac operator to inhibit transcription in E. coli. This inhibition can be relieved by adding lactose or isopropyl-β-D-thiogalactopyranoside (IPTG).
   9115..9136    +  protein_bind   CAP binding site: CAP binding activates transcription in the presence of cAMP. E. coli catabolite activator protein
   9151..9181    +  promoter       lac promoter: promoter for the E. coli lac operon
   9185..9207    +  protein_bind   lac operator (fragment): The lac repressor binds to the lac operator to inhibit transcription in E. coli. This inhibition can be relieved by adding lactose or isopropyl-β-D-thiogalactopyranoside (IPTG). lac repressor encoded by lacI
   9250..9268    +  promoter       T3 promoter: promoter for bacteriophage T3 RNA polymerase
   9296..9522    +  promoter       RSV promoter: Rous sarcoma virus enhancer/promoter
   9523..9703    +  LTR            5' LTR (truncated): truncated 5' long terminal repeat (LTR) from HIV-1
   9750..9875    +  misc_feature   HIV-1 Ψ: packaging signal of human immunodeficiency virus type 1
   9859..10222   +  CDS            HIV-1 gag (fragment): gag protein from human immunodeficiency virus 1; gag
  10368..10601   +  misc_feature   RRE: The Rev response element (RRE) of HIV-1 allows for Rev-dependent mRNA export from the nucleus to the cytoplasm.
