[The description below was written by a language model from this plasmid's Addgene catalogue record and pLannotate feature annotations shown in this document.]
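Description:
p663-UBC-TurboID-V5-GSK3B_IDG-K is a lentiviral mammalian expression plasmid built on the pDest663 Gateway destination backbone, carrying human GSK3B fused at its N-terminus to the TurboID biotin ligase and a V5 epitope. It is maintained in E. coli through a ColE1/pUC-type origin with ampicillin resistance. The catalogue lists it as low copy and grown in a recombination-tolerant strain, as is common for LTR-containing vectors. An f1 origin and an SV40 origin, along with lac, T3 and T7 remnants, are also present in the backbone.

The transfer cassette has a third-generation-style layout. An RSV promoter drives a truncated HIV-1 5′ LTR, followed by the Ψ packaging signal with a partial gag fragment, the RRE for Rev-dependent RNA export, and the cPPT/CTS. A second truncated LTR and an SV40 poly(A) signal close the viral unit. Inside it, the human ubiquitin C promoter, TurboID and the GSK3B coding sequence are separated by residual Gateway recombination sites (attB4, attB5 and attL1/attL2-like fragments), consistent with the multisite Gateway assembly described by the depositor. The V5 tag named in the record is not annotated separately in the feature table, although there is an unannotated gap between TurboID and the next recombination site. A WPRE downstream of the fusion enhances transcript expression, and a mouse PGK promoter drives puromycin N-acetyltransferase for selection of transduced cells.

The plasmid was generated within the Illuminating the Druggable Genome kinase resource. It is intended for stable expression of the TurboID-tagged kinase, so that nearby proteins are biotinylated and can be identified by proteomics to map protein-proximity networks.
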