Addgene plasmid #158164: p663-UBC-TurboID-V5-GSK3B_IDG-K
Purpose: Gateway destination clone of GSK3B (human) tagged with N-terminal TurboID-V5 for generating protein-proximity networks using proximity-dependent biotinylation proteomics
Depositing lab: Ben Major. Depositing organization: Washington University in Saint Louis.
Backbone
  Vector backbone: pDest663
  Backbone manufacturer: PEL
  Backbone size w/o insert (bp): 9019
  Vector type: Mammalian Expression, Lentiviral ; Gateway Destination
  Selectable markers: Puromycin
Growth in bacteria
  Bacterial resistance: Ampicillin, 100 μg/mL
  Growth temperature: 30°C
  Growth strain: NEB Stable
  Copy number: Low Copy
Gene/Insert
  Gene/Insert name: TurboID-V5-GSK3B (alt name: GSK3B)
  Species: H. sapiens (human)
  Entrez Gene: GSK3B
  Promoter: Ubiquitin
  Tag / fusion protein: TurboID-V5 (N terminal on insert)
  Cloning method: Gateway Cloning
  Sequencing primers: 5′ GCCCGAAGGAATAGAAGAAGAA; 3′ CATAGCGTAAAAGGAGCAACA
Terms and licenses: Academic/Nonprofit Terms; Industry Terms: Not Available to Industry
Depositor comments: These plasmids were generated as part of the Illuminating the Druggable Genome (IDG) program sponsored by the NIH Common Fund. The goal of this program is to identify, gather, and distribute information and resources for proteins that currently are not well-studied yet belong to commonly drug-targeted protein families: protein kinases, non-olfactory G-protein coupled receptors (GPCRs), and ion channels. The IDG program is designed to develop fundamental research tools for understudied proteins, elucidate their function, and disseminate the IDG-related resources and data to the greater scientific community. These lentiviral gateway destination plasmids were generated, as part of the Kinase-Data and Resource Generating Center (DRGC), using the single fragment or multisite gateway cloning technology. They were used for generating proteomics-based protein-interaction and protein-proximity networks that can be accessed through the kinase-DRGC website https://darkkinome.org/. Each plasmid has either an N- or C-terminal fusion protein (Flag/ V5/V5-miniTurbo/V5-TurboID/miniTurbo-V5/TurboID-V5) tagged understudied kinase driven under either a CMV or Ubiquitin (UBC) promoter. All inserts in the pENTR plasmids used to generate the deposited destination plasmids were end-sequenced and insert size validated prior to multi-site gateway cloning. The combined insert size of the single fragment or three fragment destination plasmids were confirmed by restriction digestion (BsrGI, and EcoRV for pDest667; BsrGI, EcoRV, and BstZ17I for pDest663; and BsrGI for pHAGE) and all plasmids were partially sequenced to ensure in-frame ORFs and fusion tags.
How to cite: p663-UBC-TurboID-V5-GSK3B_IDG-K was a gift from Ben Major (Addgene plasmid # 158164 ; http://n2t.net/addgene:158164 ; RRID:Addgene_158164)
